>Addgene plasmid #46920 | pTDH3-dCas9 | depositor full sequence | sequence record 111318 | pTDH3-dCas9 sequence 11057 bps
GCGATTAAGTTGGGTAACGCCAGGGTTTTCCCAGTCACGACGTTGTAAAACGACGGCCAGTGAATTGTAA
TACGACTCACTATAGGGCGAATTGGAGCTCACTCGGAATTCAGTCTACTAGTCAGTTCGAGTTTATCATT
ATCAATACTGCCATTTCAAAGAATACGTAAATAATTAATAGTAGTGATTTTCCTAACTTTATTTAGTCAA
AAAATTAGCCTTTTAATTCTGCTGTAACCCGTACATGCCCAAAATAGGGGGCGGGTTACACAGAATATAT
AACATCGTAGGTGTCTGGGTGAACAGTTTATTCCTGGCATCCACTAAATATAATGGAGCCCGCTTTTTAA
GCTGGCATCCAGAAAAAAAAAGAATCCCAGCACCAAAATATTGTTTTCTTCACCAACCATCAGTTCATAG
GTCCATTCTCTTAGCGCAACTACAGAGAACAGGGGCACAAACAGGCAAAAAACGGGCACAACCTCAATGG
AGTGATGCAACCTGCCTGGAGTAAATGATGACACAAGGCAATTGACCCACGCATGTATCTATCTCATTTT
CTTACACCTTCTATTACCTTCTGCTCTCTCTGATTTGGAAAAAGCTGAAAAAAAAGGTTGAAACCAGTTC
CCTGAAATTATTCCCCTACTTGACTAATAAGTATATAAAGACGGTAGGTATTGATTGTAATTCTGTAAAT
CTATTTCTTAAACTTCTTAAATTCTACTTTTATAGTTAGTCTTTTTTTTAGTTTTAAAACACCAAGAACT
TAGTTTCGAATAAACACACATAAACAAACAAAAGATCTGATATGGATCGAATTAGATCTCGCCACCATGG
ACAAGAAGTATTCTATCGGACTGGCCATCGGGACTAATAGCGTCGGGTGGGCCGTGATCACTGACGAGTA
CAAGGTGCCCTCTAAGAAGTTCAAGGTGCTCGGGAACACCGACCGGCATTCCATCAAGAAAAATCTGATC
GGAGCTCTCCTCTTTGATTCAGGGGAGACCGCTGAAGCAACCCGCCTCAAGCGGACTGCTAGACGGCGGT
ACACCAGGAGGAAGAACCGGATTTGTTACCTTCAAGAGATATTCTCCAACGAAATGGCAAAGGTCGACGA
CAGCTTCTTCCATAGGCTGGAAGAATCATTCCTCGTGGAAGAGGATAAGAAGCATGAACGGCATCCCATC
TTCGGTAATATCGTCGACGAGGTGGCCTATCACGAGAAATACCCAACCATCTACCATCTTCGCAAAAAGC
TGGTGGACTCAACCGACAAGGCAGACCTCCGGCTTATCTACCTGGCCCTGGCCCACATGATCAAGTTCAG
AGGCCACTTCCTGATCGAGGGCGACCTCAATCCTGACAATAGCGATGTGGATAAACTGTTCATCCAGCTG
GTGCAGACTTACAACCAGCTCTTTGAAGAGAACCCCATCAATGCAAGCGGAGTCGATGCCAAGGCCATTC
TGTCAGCCCGGCTGTCAAAGAGCCGCAGACTTGAGAATCTTATCGCTCAGCTGCCGGGTGAAAAGAAAAA
TGGACTGTTCGGGAACCTGATTGCTCTTTCACTTGGGCTGACTCCCAATTTCAAGTCTAATTTCGACCTG
GCAGAGGATGCCAAGCTGCAACTGTCCAAGGACACCTATGATGACGATCTCGACAACCTCCTGGCCCAGA
TCGGTGACCAATACGCCGACCTTTTCCTTGCTGCTAAGAATCTTTCTGACGCCATCCTGCTGTCTGACAT
TCTCCGCGTGAACACTGAAATCACCAAGGCCCCTCTTTCAGCTTCAATGATTAAGCGGTATGATGAGCAC
CACCAGGACCTGACCCTGCTTAAGGCACTCGTCCGGCAGCAGCTTCCGGAGAAGTACAAGGAAATCTTCT
TTGACCAGTCAAAGAATGGATACGCCGGCTACATCGACGGAGGTGCCTCCCAAGAGGAATTTTATAAGTT
TATCAAACCTATCCTTGAGAAGATGGACGGCACCGAAGAGCTCCTCGTGAAACTGAATCGGGAGGATCTG
CTGCGGAAGCAGCGCACTTTCGACAATGGGAGCATTCCCCACCAGATCCATCTTGGGGAGCTTCACGCCA
TCCTTCGGCGCCAAGAGGACTTCTACCCCTTTCTTAAGGACAACAGGGAGAAGATTGAGAAAATTCTCAC
TTTCCGCATCCCCTACTACGTGGGACCCCTCGCCAGAGGAAATAGCCGGTTTGCTTGGATGACCAGAAAG
TCAGAAGAAACTATCACTCCCTGGAACTTCGAAGAGGTGGTGGACAAGGGAGCCAGCGCTCAGTCATTCA
TCGAACGGATGACTAACTTCGATAAGAACCTCCCCAATGAGAAGGTCCTGCCGAAACATTCCCTGCTCTA
CGAGTACTTTACCGTGTACAACGAGCTGACCAAGGTGAAATATGTCACCGAAGGGATGAGGAAGCCCGCA
TTCCTGTCAGGCGAACAAAAGAAGGCAATTGTGGACCTTCTGTTCAAGACCAATAGAAAGGTGACCGTGA
AGCAGCTGAAGGAGGACTATTTCAAGAAAATTGAATGCTTCGACTCTGTGGAGATTAGCGGGGTCGAAGA
TCGGTTCAACGCAAGCCTGGGTACCTACCATGATCTGCTTAAGATCATCAAGGACAAGGATTTTCTGGAC
AATGAGGAGAAAGAGGACATCCTTGAGGACATTGTCCTGACTCTCACTCTGTTCGAGGACCGGGAAATGA
TCGAGGAGAGGCTTAAGACCTACGCCCATCTGTTCGACGATAAAGTGATGAAGCAACTTAAACGGAGAAG
ATATACCGGATGGGGACGCCTTAGCCGCAAACTCATCAACGGAATCCGGGACAAACAGAGCGGAAAGACC
ATTCTTGATTTCCTTAAGAGCGACGGATTCGCTAATCGCAACTTCATGCAACTTATCCATGATGATTCCC
TGACCTTTAAGGAGGACATCCAGAAGGCCCAAGTGTCTGGACAAGGTGACTCACTGCACGAGCATATCGC
AAATCTGGCTGGTTCACCCGCTATTAAGAAGGGTATTCTCCAGACCGTGAAAGTCGTGGACGAGCTGGTC
AAGGTGATGGGTCGCCATAAACCAGAGAACATTGTCATCGAGATGGCCAGGGAAAACCAGACTACCCAGA
AGGGACAGAAGAACAGCAGGGAGCGGATGAAAAGAATTGAGGAAGGGATTAAGGAGCTCGGGTCACAGAT
CCTTAAAGAGCACCCGGTGGAAAACACCCAGCTTCAGAATGAGAAGCTCTATCTGTACTACCTTCAAAAT
GGACGCGATATGTATGTGGACCAAGAGCTTGATATCAACAGGCTCTCAGACTACGACGTGGACGCCATCG
TCCCTCAGAGCTTCCTCAAAGACGACTCAATTGACAATAAGGTGCTGACTCGCTCAGACAAGAACCGGGG
AAAGTCAGATAACGTGCCCTCAGAGGAAGTCGTGAAAAAGATGAAGAACTATTGGCGCCAGCTTCTGAAC
GCAAAGCTGATCACTCAGCGGAAGTTCGACAATCTCACTAAGGCTGAGAGGGGCGGACTGAGCGAACTGG
ACAAAGCAGGATTCATTAAACGGCAACTTGTGGAGACTCGGCAGATTACTAAACATGTAGCCCAAATCCT
TGACTCACGCATGAATACCAAGTACGACGAAAACGACAAACTTATCCGCGAGGTGAAGGTGATTACCCTG
AAGTCCAAGCTGGTCAGCGATTTCAGAAAGGACTTTCAATTCTACAAAGTGCGGGAGATCAATAACTATC
ATCATGCTCATGACGCATATCTGAATGCCGTGGTGGGAACCGCCCTGATCAAGAAGTACCCAAAGCTGGA
AAGCGAGTTCGTGTACGGAGACTACAAGGTCTACGACGTGCGCAAGATGATTGCCAAATCTGAGCAGGAG
ATCGGAAAGGCCACCGCAAAGTACTTCTTCTACAGCAACATCATGAATTTCTTCAAGACCGAAATCACCC
TTGCAAACGGTGAGATCCGGAAGAGGCCGCTCATCGAGACTAATGGGGAGACTGGCGAAATCGTGTGGGA
CAAGGGCAGAGATTTCGCTACCGTGCGCAAAGTGCTTTCTATGCCTCAAGTGAACATCGTGAAGAAAACC
GAGGTGCAAACCGGAGGCTTTTCTAAGGAATCAATCCTCCCCAAGCGCAACTCCGACAAGCTCATTGCAA
GGAAGAAGGATTGGGACCCTAAGAAGTACGGCGGATTCGATTCACCAACTGTGGCTTATTCTGTCCTGGT
CGTGGCTAAGGTGGAAAAAGGAAAGTCTAAGAAGCTCAAGAGCGTGAAGGAACTGCTGGGTATCACCATT
ATGGAGCGCAGCTCCTTCGAGAAGAACCCAATTGACTTTCTCGAAGCCAAAGGTTACAAGGAAGTCAAGA
AGGACCTTATCATCAAGCTCCCAAAGTATAGCCTGTTCGAACTGGAGAATGGGCGGAAGCGGATGCTCGC
CTCCGCTGGCGAACTTCAGAAGGGTAATGAGCTGGCTCTCCCCTCCAAGTACGTGAATTTCCTCTACCTT
GCAAGCCATTACGAGAAGCTGAAGGGGAGCCCCGAGGACAACGAGCAAAAGCAACTGTTTGTGGAGCAGC
ATAAGCATTATCTGGACGAGATCATTGAGCAGATTTCCGAGTTTTCTAAACGCGTCATTCTCGCTGATGC
CAACCTCGATAAAGTCCTTAGCGCATACAATAAGCACAGAGACAAACCAATTCGGGAGCAGGCTGAGAAT
ATCATCCACCTGTTCACCCTCACCAATCTTGGTGCCCCTGCCGCATTCAAGTACTTCGACACCACCATCG
ACCGGAAACGCTATACCTCCACCAAAGAAGTGCTGGACGCCACCCTCATCCACCAGAGCATCACCGGACT
TTACGAAACTCGGATTGACCTCTCACAGCTCGGAGGGGATGAGGGAGCTCCCAAGAAAAAGCGCAAGGTA
GGTAGTTCCGGATCCTAGACTCTCGAGGCGAATTTCTTATGATTTATGATTTTTATTATTAAATAAGTTA
TAAAAAAAATAAGTGTATACAAATTTTAAAGTGACTCTTAGGTTTTAAAACGAAAATTCTTATTCTTGAG
TAACTCTTTCCTGTAGGTCAGGTTGCTTTCTCAGGTATAGCATGAGGTCGCTCTTATTGACCACACCTCT
ACCGGCATGCCGAGCAAATGCCTGCAAATCGCTCCCCATTTCTCTAGATAAGACTGCAGAGTTCGGTACC
CAGCTTTTGTTCCCTTTAGTGAGGGTTAATTCCGAGCTTGGCGTAATCATGGTCATAGCTGTTTCCTGTG
TGAAATTGTTATCCGCTCACAATTCCACACAACATAGGAGCCGGAAGCATAAAGTGTAAAGCCTGGGGTG
CCTAATGAGTGAGGTAACTCACATTAATTGCGTTGCGCTCACTGCCCGCTTTCCAGTCGGGAAACCTGTC
GTGCCAGCTGCATTAATGAATCGGCCAACGCGCGGGGAGAGGCGGTTTGCGTATTGGGCGCTCTTCCGCT
TCCTCGCTCACTGACTCGCTGCGCTCGGTCGTTCGGCTGCGGCGAGCGGTATCAGCTCACTCAAAGGCGG
TAATACGGTTATCCACAGAATCAGGGGATAACGCAGGAAAGAACATGTGAGCAAAAGGCCAGCAAAAGGC
CAGGAACCGTAAAAAGGCCGCGTTGCTGGCGTTTTTCCATAGGCTCGGCCCCCCTGACGAGCATCACAAA
AATCGACGCTCAAGTCAGAGGTGGCGAAACCCGACAGGACTATAAAGATACCAGGCGTTCCCCCCTGGAA
GCTCCCTCGTGCGCTCTCCTGTTCCGACCCTGCCGCTTACCGGATACCTGTCCGCCTTTCTCCCTTCGGG
AAGCGTGGCGCTTTCTCAATGCTCACGCTGTAGGTATCTCAGTTCGGTGTAGGTCGTTCGCTCCAAGCTG
GGCTGTGTGCACGAACCCCCCGTTCAGCCCGACCGCTGCGCCTTATCCGGTAACTATCGTCTTGAGTCCA
ACCCGGTAAGACACGACTTATCGCCACTGGCAGCAGCCACTGGTAACAGGATTAGCAGAGCGAGGTATGT
AGGCGGTGCTACAGAGTTCTTGAAGTGGTGGCCTAACTACGGCTACACTAGAAGGACAGTATTTGGTATC
TGCGCTCTGCTGAAGCCAGTTACCTTCGGAAAAAGAGTTGGTAGCTCTTGATCCGGCAAACAAACCACCG
CTGGTAGCGGTGGTTTTTTTGTTTGCAAGCAGCAGATTACGCGCAGAAAAAAAGGATCTCAAGAAGATCC
TTTGATCTTTTCTACGGGGTCTGACGCTCAGTGGAACGAAAACTCACGTTAAGGGATTTTGGTCATGAGA
TTATCAAAAAGGATCTTCACCTAGATCCTTTTAAATTAAAAATGAAGTTTTAAATCAATCTAAAGTATAT
ATGAGTAAACTTGGTCTGACAGTTACCAATGCTTAATCAGTGAGGCACCTATCTCAGCGATCTGTCTATT
TCGTTCATCCATAGTTGCCTGACTGCCCGTCGTGTAGATAACTACGATACGGGAGGGCTTACCATCTGGC
CCCAGTGCTGCAATGATACCGCGAGACCCACGCTCACCGGCTCCAGATTTATCAGCAATAAACCAGCCAG
CCGGAAGGGCCGAGCGCAGAAGTGGTCCTGCAACTTTATCCGCCTCCATCCAGTCTATTAATTGTTGCCG
GGAAGCTAGAGTAAGTAGTTCGCCAGTTAATAGTTTGCGCAACGTTGTTGCCATTGCTACAGGCATCGTG
GTGTCACGCTCGTCGTTTGGTATGGCTTCATTCAGCTCCGGTTCCCAACGATCAAGGCGAGTTACATGAT
CCCCCATGTTGTGAAAAAAAGCGGTTAGCTCCTTCGGTCCTCCGATCGTTGTCAGAAGTAAGTTGGCCGC
AGTGTTATCACTCATGGTTATGGCAGCACTGCATAATTCTCTTACTGTCATGCCATCCGTAAGATGCTTT
TCTGTGACTGGTGAGTACTCAACCAAGTCATTCTGAGAATAGTGTATGCGGCGACCGAGTTGCTCTTGCC
CGGCGTCAATACGGGATAATACCGCGCCACATAGCAGAACTTTAAAAGTGCTCATCATTGGAAAACGTTC
TTCGGGGCGAAAACTCTCAAGGATCTTACCGCTGTTGAGATCCAGTTCGATGTAACCCACTCGTGCACCC
AACTGATCTTCAGCATCTTTTACTTTCACCAGCGTTTCTGGGTGAGCAAAAACAGGAAGGCAAAATGCCG
CAAAAAAGGGAATAAGGGCGACACGGAAATGTTGAATACTCATACTCTTCCTTTTTCAATATTATTGAAG
CATTTATCAGGGTTATTGTCTCATGAGCGGATACATATTTGAATGTATTTAGAAAAATAAACAAATAGGG
GTTCCGCGCACATTTCCCCGAAAAGTGCCACCTGGGTCCTTTTCATCACGTGCTATAAAAATAATTATAA
TTTAAATTTTTTAATATAAATATATAAATTAAAAATAGAAAGTAAAAAAAGAAATTAAAGAAAAAATAGT
TTTTGTTTTCCGAAGATGTAAAAGACTCTAGGGGGATCGCCAACAAATACTACCTTTTATCTTGCTCTTC
CTGCTCTCAGGTATTAATGCCGAATTGTTTCATCTTGTCTGTGTAGAAGACCACACACGAAAATCCTGTG
ATTTTACATTTTACTTATCGTTAATCGAATGTATATCTATTTAATCTGCTTTTCTTGTCTAATAAATATA
TATGTAAAGTACGCTTTTTGTTGAAATTTTTTAAACCTTTGTTTATTTTTTTTTCTTCATTCCGTAACTC
TTCTACCTTCTTTATTTACTTTCTAAAATCCAAATACAAAACATAAAAATAAATAAACACAGAGTAAATT
CCCAAATTATTCCATCATTAAAAGATACGAGGCGCGTGTAAGTTACAGGCAAGCGATCCGTCTAAGAAAC
CATTATTATCATGACATTAACCTATAAAAATAGGCGTATCACGAGGCCCTTTCGTCTCGCGCGTTTCGGT
GATGACGGTGAAAACCTCTGACACATGCAGCTCCCGGAGACGGTCACAGCTTGTCTGTAAGCGGATGCCG
GGAGCAGACAAGCCCGTCAGGGCGCGTCAGCGGGTGTTGGCGGGTGTCGGGGCTGGCTTAACTATGCGGC
ATCAGAGCAGATTGTACTGAGAGTGCACCATATCGACTACGTCGTTAAGGCCGTTTCTGACAGAGTAAAA
TTCTTGAGGGAACTTTCACCATTATGGGAAATGGTTCAAGAAGGTATTGACTTAAACTCCATCAAATGGT
CAGGTCATTGAGTGTTTTTTATTTGTTGTATTTTTTTTTTTTTAGAGAAAATCCTCCAATATATAAATTA
GGAATCATAGTTTCATGATTTTCTGTTACACCTAACTTTTTGTGTGGTGCCCTCCTCCTTGTCAATATTA
ATGTTAAAGTGCAATTCTTTTTCCTTATCACGTTGAGCCATTAGTATCAATTTGCTTACCTGTATTCCTT
TACATCCTCCTTTTTCTCCTTCTTGATAAATGTATGTAGATTGCGTATATAGTTTCGTCTACCCTATGAA
CATATTCCATTTTGTAATTTCGTGTCGTTTCTATTATGAATTTCATTTATAAAGTTTATGTACAAATATC
ATAAAAAAAGAGAATCTTTTTAAGCAAGGATTTTCTTAACTTCTTCGGCGACAGCATCACCGACTTCGGT
GGTACTGTTGGAACCACCTAAATCACCAGTTCTGATACCTGCATCCAAAACCTTTTTAACTGCATCTTCA
ATGGCCTTACCTTCTTCAGGCAAGTTCAATGACAATTTCAACATCATTGCAGCAGACAAGATAGTGGCGA
TAGGGTTGACCTTATTCTTTGGCAAATCTGGAGCAGAACCGTGGCATGGTTCGTACAAACCAAATGCGGT
GTTCTTGTCTGGCAAAGAGGCCAAGGACGCAGATGGCAACAAACCCAAGGAACCTGGGATAACGGAGGCT
TCATCGGAGATGATATCACCAAACATGTTGCTGGTGATTATAATACCATTTAGGTGGGTTGGGTTCTTAA
CTAGGATCATGGCGGCAGAATCAATCAATTGATGTTGAACCTTCAATGTAGGAAATTCGTTCTTGATGGT
TTCCTCCACAGTTTTTCTCCATAATCTTGAAGAGGCCAAAACATTAGCTTTATCCAAGGACCAAATAGGC
AATGGTGGCTCATGTTGTAGGGCCATGAAAGCGGCCATTCTTGTGATTCTTTGCACTTCTGGAACGGTGT
ATTGTTCACTATCCCAAGCGACACCATCACCATCGTCTTCCTTTCTCTTACCAAAGTAAATACCTCCCAC
TAATTCTCTGACAACAACGAAGTCAGTACCTTTAGCAAATTGTGGCTTGATTGGAGATAAGTCTAAAAGA
GAGTCGGATGCAAAGTTACATGGTCTTAAGTTGGCGTACAATTGAAGTTCTTTACGGATTTTTAGTAAAC
CTTGTTCAGGTCTAACACTACCGGTACCCCATTTAGGACCACCCACAGCACCTAACAAAACGGCATCAGC
CTTCTTGGAGGCTTCCAGCGCCTCATCTGGAAGTGGAACACCTGTAGCATCGATAGCAGCACCACCAATT
AAATGATTTTCGAAATCGAACTTGACATTGGAACGAACATCAGAAATAGCTTTAAGAACCTTAATGGCTT
CGGCTGTGATTTCTTGACCAACGTGGTCACCTGGCAAAACGACGATCTTCTTAGGGGCAGACATTAGAAT
GGTATATCCTTGAAATATATATATATATATTGCTGAAATGTAAAAGGTAAGAAAAGTTAGAAAGTAAGAC
GATTGCTAACCACCTATTGGAAAAAACAATAGGTCCTTAAATAATATTGTCAACTTCAAGTATTGTGATG
CAAGCATTTAGTCATGAACGCTTCTCTATTCTATATGAAAAGCCGGTTCCGGCGCTCTCACCTTTCCTTT
TTCTCCCAATTTTTCAGTTGAAAAAGGTATATGCGTCAGGCGACCTCTGAAATTAACAAAAAATTTCCAG
TCATCGAATTTGATTCTGTGCGATAGCGCCCCTGTGTGTTCTCGTTATGTTGAGGAAAAAAATAATGGTT
GCTAAGAGATTCGAACTCTTGCATCTTACGATACCTGAGTATTCCCACAGTTAACTGCGGTCAAGATATT
TCTTGAATCAGGCGCCTTAGACCGCTCGGCCAAACAACCAATTACTTGTTGAGAAATAGAGTATAATTAT
CCTATAAATATAACGTTTTTGAACACACATGAACAAGGAAGTACAGGACAATTGATTTTGAAGAGAATGT
GGATTTTGATGTAATTGTTGGGATTCCATTTTTAATAAGGCAATAATATTAGGTATGTAGATATACTAGA
AGTTCTCCTCGACGGTCGATATGCGGTGTGAAATACCGCACAGATGCGTAAGGAGAAAATACCGCATCAG
GAAATTGTAAACGTTAATATTTTGTTAAAATTCGCGTTAAATTTTTGTTAAATCAGCTCATTTTTTAACC
AATAGGCCGAAATCGGCAAAATCCCTTATAAATCAAAAGAATAGACCGAGATAGGGT
[37 nt withheld, positions 10628-10664]
AAAGAACGTGGACTCCAACGTCAAAGG
[49 nt withheld, positions 10692-10740]
T
[91 nt withheld, positions 10742-10832]
G
[124 nt withheld, positions 10834-10957]
CGCGCCATTCGCCATTCAGGCTGCGCAACTGTTGGGAAGGGCGATCGGTGCGGGCCTCTTCGCTATTACG
CCAGCTGGCGAAGGGGGGATGTGCTGCAAG
Features (pLannotate 1.2.2; 22 found; start..end, strand, type, name):
     68..86      +  promoter       T7 promoter: promoter for bacteriophage T7 RNA polymerase
    136..802     +  promoter       GAP promoter: S. cerevisiae TDH3; promoter for glyceraldehyde-3-phosphate dehydrogenase
    837..4940    +  CDS            cas9: CAS9_STRP1 - Also known as csn1 From Streptococcus pyogenes serotype M1.
   4998..5185    +  terminator     ADH1 terminator: S. cerevisiae ADH1; transcription terminator for the S. cerevisiae alcohol dehydrogenase 1 (ADH1) gene
   5263..5281    -  promoter       T3 promoter: promoter for bacteriophage T3 RNA polymerase
   5324..5346    -  protein_bind   lac operator (fragment): The lac repressor binds to the lac operator to inhibit transcription in E. coli. This inhibition can be relieved by adding lactose or isopropyl-β-D-thiogalactopyranoside (IPTG). lac repressor encoded by lacI
   5350..5380    -  promoter       lac promoter: promoter for the E. coli lac operon
   5395..5416    -  protein_bind   CAP binding site: CAP binding activates transcription in the presence of cAMP. E. coli catabolite activator protein
   5429..5521    -  CDS            lacI (fragment): lac repressor; lacI; The lac repressor binds to the lac operator to inhibit transcription in E. coli. This inhibition can be relieved by adding lactose or isopropyl-β-D-thiogalactopyranoside (IPTG).
   5704..6292    -  rep_origin     ori: high-copy-number ColE1/pMB1/pBR322/pUC origin of replication
   6463..7323    -  CDS            AmpR: β-lactamase; bla; confers resistance to ampicillin, carbenicillin, and related antibiotics
   7324..7428    -  promoter       AmpR promoter: bla
   7465..7968    +  misc_feature   CEN/ARS: S. cerevisiae CEN6 centromere fused to an autonomously replicating sequence
   8036..8071    +  CDS            rop (fragment): Rop protein, which maintains plasmids at low copy number; rop
   8173..8223    +  misc_feature   bom (fragment): basis of mobility region from pBR322
   8222..8338    +  CDS            NFS1 (fragment): NFS1_YEAST - Also known as SPL1 From Saccharomyces cerevisiae (strain ATCC 204508 / S288c) (Baker's yeast).
   8703..9794    -  CDS            LEU2: LEU3_YEAST - Experimental evidence at protein level: Swiss-Prot protein existence level 1. Catalyzes the oxidation of 3-carboxy-2-hydroxy-4- methylpentanoate (3-isopropylmalate) to 3-carboxy-4-methyl-2- oxopentanoate. The product decarboxylates to 4-methyl-2 oxopentanoate. From Saccharomyces cerevisiae (strain ATCC 204508 / S288c) (Baker's yeast).
   9795..10202   -  promoter       LEU2 promoter: S. cerevisiae LEU2
  10342..10419   -  CDS            YO192_YEAST (fragment): Experimental evidence at protein level: Swiss-Prot protein existence level 1. From Saccharomyces cerevisiae (strain ATCC 204508 / S288c) (Baker's yeast).
  10449..10501   +  misc_feature   bom (fragment): basis of mobility region from pBR322
  10502..10957   -  rep_origin     f1 ori (sequence partly withheld): f1 bacteriophage origin of replication; arrow indicates direction of (+) strand synthesis
  10965..65      -  CDS            lacZα (fragment) (across the origin): LacZα fragment of β-galactosidase; lacZ fragment
