[The description below was written by a language model from this plasmid's Addgene catalogue record and pLannotate feature annotations shown in this document.]
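Description:
pTDH3-dCas9 is a low-copy yeast expression plasmid built on the pJED103 backbone, about 11 kb in total, for constitutive production of nuclease-dead Cas9 in Saccharomyces cerevisiae. It is a shuttle vector. In yeast, a CEN6 centromere fused to an autonomously replicating sequence (CEN/ARS) gives stable, near single-copy maintenance, and a LEU2 gene with its own promoter allows selection by leucine prototrophy in leu2 strains. In E. coli, a high-copy ColE1/pUC-type origin and the β-lactamase gene support propagation under ampicillin selection. An f1 phage origin and remnants of a lacZα/lac promoter cloning region, with flanking T7 and T3 promoters, are carried over from the parental backbone. The short rop, bom, NFS1 and lacI fragments appear to be backbone or LEU2-flanking remnants rather than functional elements.

The expression cassette consists of the strong constitutive TDH3 (glyceraldehyde-3-phosphate dehydrogenase, GAP) promoter driving a Streptococcus pyogenes Cas9 coding sequence of roughly 4.1 kb, followed by the ADH1 transcription terminator. According to the record, the protein is the catalytically inactive dCas9 form fused to a nuclear localization signal, although the NLS is not separately annotated in the feature table. The depositor also notes an N612K substitution that does not affect function. No guide RNA cassette is annotated, so the guide must be supplied from a separate construct. With a guide RNA, dCas9 binds target DNA without cutting it, and the plasmid is intended for RNA-guided transcriptional regulation (CRISPR interference) in yeast.
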