Addgene plasmid #46920: pTDH3-dCas9
Purpose: Yeast CEN/ARS vector (Leu2) that contains dCas9 fused to NLS controlled by TDH3 promoter
Depositing lab: Stanley Qi & Jonathan Weissman. Depositing organization: University of California, San Francisco (UCSF). Publication: CRISPR-Mediated Modular RNA-Guided Regulation of Transcription in Eukaryotes. Gilbert LA, Larson MH, Morsut L, Liu Z, Brar GA, Torres SE, Stern-Ginossar N, Brandman O, Whitehead EH, Doudna JA, Lim WA, Weissman JS, Qi LS. Cell. 2013 Jul 9. pii: S0092-8674(13)00826-X. doi: 10.1016/j.cell.2013.06.044. PubMed 23849981.
Backbone
  Vector backbone: pJED103
  Backbone size w/o insert (bp): 6900
  Total vector size (bp): 11054
  Vector type: Yeast Expression, CRISPR
  Selectable markers: LEU2
Growth in bacteria
  Bacterial resistance: Ampicillin, 100 μg/mL
  Growth temperature: 37°C
  Growth strain: DH5alpha
  Copy number: High Copy
Gene/Insert
  Gene/Insert name: dCas9
  Insert size (bp): 4135
  Promoter: TDH3
  Cloning method: Ligation Independent Cloning
  Sequencing primers: 5′ gGAGCTCactcgGAATTCagtctACTAGT
Terms and licenses: Academic/Nonprofit Terms; Industry Terms: Not Available to Industry
Depositor comments: The Cas9 contains a N612K mutation that does not effect the function of the enzyme.
How to cite: pTDH3-dCas9 was a gift from Stanley Qi & Jonathan Weissman (Addgene plasmid # 46920 ; http://n2t.net/addgene:46920 ; RRID:Addgene_46920)
