>Addgene plasmid #46920 | pTDH3-dCas9 | addgene partial sequence | sequence record 68903 | pHybLex_rev 5'-GAGTCACTTTAAAATTTGTATACAC-3'
TATTTAATAATAAAAATCATAAATCATAAGAAATTCGCCTCGAGAGTCTAGGATCCGGAACTACCTACCT
TGCGCTTTTTCTTGGGAGCTCCCTCATCCCCTCCGAGCTGTGAGAGGTCAATCCGAGTTTCGTAAAGTCC
GGTGATGCTCTGGTGGATGAGGGTGGCGTCCAGCACTTCTTTGGTGGAGGTATAGCGTTTCCGGTCGATG
GTGGTGTCGAAGTACTTGAATGCGGCAGGGGCACCAAGATTGGTGAGGGTGAACAGGTGGATGATATTCT
CAGCCTGCTCCCGAATTGGTTTGTCTCTGTGCTTATTGTATGCGCTAAGGACTTTATCGAGGTTGGCATC
AGCGAGAATGACGCGTTTAGAAAACTCGGAAATCTGCTCAATGATCTCGTCCAGATAATGCTTATGCTGC
TCCACAAACAGTTGCTTTTGCTCGTTGTCCTCGGGGCTCCCCTTCAGCTTCTCGTAATGGCTTGCAAGGT
AGAGGAAATTCACGTACTTGGAGGGGAGAGCCAGCTCATTACCCTTCTGAAGTTCGCCAGCGGAGGCGAG
CATCCGCTTCCGCCCATTCTCCAGTTCGAACAGGCTATACTTTGGGAGCTTGATGATAAGGTCCTTCTTG
ACTTCCTTGTAACCTTTGGCTTCGAGAAAGTCAATTGGGTTCTTCTCGAAGGAGCTGCGCTCCATAATGG
TGATACCCAGCAGTTCCTTCACGCTCTTGAGCTTCTTAGACTTTCCTTTTTCCACCTTAGCCACGACCAG
GACAGAATAAGCCACAGTTGGTGAATCGAATCCGCCGTACTTCTTAGGGTCCCAATCCTTCTTCCTTGCA
ATGAGCTTGTCGGAGTTGCGCTTGGGGAGGATTGATTCCTTAGAAAAGCCTCCGGTTTGCAC
