>Addgene plasmid #46920 | pTDH3-dCas9 | addgene partial sequence | sequence record 68906 | hdCas9-R1 5'-CCTTTCTGAAATCGCTGACC-3'
CTCGCGGATAAGTTTGTCGTTTTCGTCGTACTTGGTATTCATGCGTGAGTCAAGGATTTGGGCTACATGT
TTAGTAATCTGCCGAGTCTCCACAAGTTGCCGTTTAATGAATCCTGCTTTGTCCAGTTCGCTCAGTCCGC
CCCTCTCAGCCTTAGTGAGATTGTCGAACTTCCGCTGAGTGATCAGCTTTGCGTTCAGAAGCTGGCGCCA
ATAGTTCTTCATCTTTTTCACGACTTCCTCTGAGGGCACGTTATCTGACTTTCCCCGGTTCTTGTCTGAG
CGAGTCAGCACCTTATTGTCAATTGAGTCGTCTTTGAGGAAGCTCTGAGGGACGATGGCGTCCACGTCGT
AGTCTGAGAGCCTGTTGATATCAAGCTCTTGGTCCACATACATATCGCGTCCATTTTGAAGGTAGTACAG
ATAGAGCTTCTCATTCTGAAGCTGGGTGTTTTCCACCGGGTGCTCTTTAAGGATCTGTGACCCGAGCTCC
TTAATCCCTTCCTCAATTCTTTTCATCCGCTCCCTGCTGTTCTTCTGTCCCTTCTGGGTAGTCTGGTTTT
CCCTGGCCATCTCGATGACAATGTTCTCTGGTTTATGGCGACCCATCACCTTGACCAGCTCGTCCACGAC
TTTCACGGTCTGGAGAATACCCTTCTTAATAGCGGGTGAACCAGCCAGATTTGCGATATGCTCGTGCAGT
GAGTCACCTTGTCCAGACACTTGGGCCTTCTGGATGTCCTCCTTAAAGGTCAGGGAATCATCATGGATAA
GTTGCATGAAGTTGCGATTAGCGAATCCGTCGCTCTTAAGGAAATCAAGAATGGTCTTTCCGCTCTGTTT
GTCCCGGATTCCGTTGATGAGTTTGCGGCTAAGGCGTCCCCATCCGGTATATCTTCTCCGTTTAAGTTGC
TTCATCACT
