>Addgene plasmid #46920 | pTDH3-dCas9 | addgene partial sequence | sequence record 68907 | pRSII-F1 5'-CGGCATCAGAGCAGATTGTAC-3'
CGTCGTTAAGGCCGTTTCTGACAGAGTAAAATTCTTGAGGGAACTTTCACCATTATGGGAAATGGTTCAA
GAAGGTATTGACTTAAACTCCATCAAATGGTCAGGTCATTGAGTGTTTTTTATTTGTTGTATTTTTTTTT
TTTTAGAGAAAATCCTCCAATATATAAATTAGGAATCATAGTTTCATGATTTTCTGTTACACCTAACTTT
TTGTGTGGTGCCCTCCTCCTTGTCAATATTAATGTTAAAGTGCAATTCTTTTTCCTTATCACGTTGAGCC
ATTAGTATCAATTTGCTTACCTGTATTCCTTTACATCCTCCTTTTTCTCCTTCTTGATAAATGTATGTAG
ATTGCGTATATAGTTTCGTCTACCCTATGAACATATTCCATTTTGTAATTTCGTGTCGTTTCTATTATGA
ATTTCATTTATAAAGTTTATGTACAAATATCATAAAAAAAGAGAATCTTTTTAAGCAAGGATTTTCTTAA
CTTCTTCGGCGACAGCATCACCGACTTCGGTGGTACTGTTGGAACCACCTAAATCACCAGTTCTGATACC
TGCATCCAAAACCTTTTTAACTGCATCTTCAATGGCCTTACCTTCTTCAGGCAAGTTCAATGACAATTTC
AACATCATTGCAGCAGACAAGATAGTGGCGATAGGGTTGACCTTATTCTTTGGCAAATCTGGAGCAGAAC
CGTGGCATGGTTCGTACAAACCAAATGCGGTGTTCTTGTCTGGCAAAGAGGCCAAGGACGCAGATGGCAA
CAAACCCAAGGAACCTGGGATAACGGAGGCTTCATCGGAGATGATATCACCAAACATGTTGCTGGTGATT
ATAATACCATTTAGGTGGGTTGGGTTCTTAACTAGGATCATGGCGGCAGAATCAATCAATTGA
