>Addgene plasmid #46920 | pTDH3-dCas9 | addgene partial sequence | sequence record 69354 | pGEX3
CGAAGGGCCTCGTGATACGCCTATTTTTATAGGTTAATGTCATGATAATAATGGTTTCTTAGACGGATCG
CTTGCCTGTAACTTACACGCGCCTCGTATCTTTTAATGATGGAATAATTTGGGAATTTACTCTGTGTTTA
TTTATTTTTATGTTTTGTATTTGGATTTTAGAAAGTAAATAAAGAAGGTAGAAGAGTTACGGAATGAAGA
AAAAAAAATAAACAAAGGTTTAAAAAATTTCAACAAAAAGCGTACTTTACATATATATTTATTAGACAAG
AAAAGCAGATTAAATAGATATACATTCGATTAACGATAAGTAAAATGTAAAATCACAGGATTTTCGTGTG
TGGTCTTCTACACAGACAAGATGAAACAATTCGGCATTAATACCTGAGAGCAGGAAGAGCAAGATAAAAG
GTAGTATTTGTTGGCGATCCCCCTAGAGTCTTTTACATCTTCGGAAAACAAAAACTATTTTTTCTTTAAT
TTCTTTTTTTACTTTCTATTTTTAATTTATATATTTATATTAAAAAATTTAAATTATAATTATTTTTATA
GCACGTGATGAAAAGGACCCAGGTGGCACTTTTCGGGGAAATGTGCGCGGAACCCCTATTTGTTTATTTT
TCTAAATACATTCAAATATGTATCCGCTCATGAGACAATAACCCTGATAAATGCTTCAATAATATTGAAA
AAGGAAGAGTATGAGTATTCAACATTTCCGTGTCGCCCTTATTCCCTTTTTTGCGGCATTTTGCCTTCCT
GTTTTTGCTCACCCAGAAACGCTGGTGAAAGTAAAAGATGCTGAAGATCAGTTGGGTGCACGAGTGGGTT
ACA
