>Addgene plasmid #46920 | pTDH3-dCas9 | addgene partial sequence | sequence record 110274 | M13-F20 5'-TGTAAAACGACGGCCAGT-3'
TGGAGCTCACTCGGAATTCAGTCTACTAGTCAGTTCGAGTTTATCATTATCAATACTGCCATTTCAAAGA
ATACGTAAATAATTAATAGTAGTGATTTTCCTAACTTTATTTAGTCAAAAAATTAGCCTTTTAATTCTGC
TGTAACCCGTACATGCCCAAAATAGGGGGCGGGTTACACAGAATATATAACATCGTAGGTGTCTGGGTGA
ACAGTTTATTCCTGGCATCCACTAAATATAATGGAGCCCGCTTTTTAAGCTGGCATCCAGAAAAAAAAAG
AATCCCAGCACCAAAATATTGTTTTCTTCACCAACCATCAGTTCATAGGTCCATTCTCTTAGCGCAACTA
CAGAGAACAGGGGCACAAACAGGCAAAAAACGGGCACAACCTCAATGGAGTGATGCAACCTGCCTGGAGT
AAATGATGACACAAGGCAATTGACCCACGCATGTATCTATCTCATTTTCTTACACCTTCTATTACCTTCT
GCTCTCTCTGATTTGGAAAAAGCTGAAAAAAAAGGTTGAAACCAGTTCCCTGAAATTATTCCCCTACTTG
ACTAATAAGTATATAAAGACGGTAGGTATTGATTGTAATTCTGTAAATCTATTTCTTAAACTTCTTAAAT
TCTACTTTTATAGTTAGTCTTTTTTTTAGTTTTAAAACACCAAGAACTTAGTTTCGAATAAACACACATA
AACAAACAAAAGATCTGATATGGATCGAATTAGATCTCGCCACCATGGACAAGAAGTATTCTATCGGACT
GGCCATCGGG
