>Addgene plasmid #46920 | pTDH3-dCas9 | addgene partial sequence | sequence record 110276 | dCas9-R3 5'-CGGTCTCCCCTGAATCAAAG-3'
ATGCCGGTCGGTGTTCCCGAGCACCTTGAACTTCTTAGAGGGCACCTTGTACTCGTCAGTGATCACGGCC
CACCCGACGCTATTAGTCCCGATGGCCAGTCCGATAGAATACTTCTTGTCCATGGTGGCGAGATCTAATT
CGATCCATATCAGATCTTTTGTTTGTTTATGTGTGTTTATTCGAAACTAAGTTCTTGGTGTTTTAAAACT
AAAAAAAAGACTAACTATAAAAGTAGAATTTAAGAAGTTTAAGAAATAGATTTACAGAATTACAATCAAT
ACCTACCGTCTTTATATACTTATTAGTCAAGTAGGGGAATAATTTCAGGGAACTGGTTTCAACCTTTTTT
TTCAGCTTTTTCCAAATCAGAGAGAGCAGAAGGTAATAGAAGGTGTAAGAAAATGAGATAGATACATGCG
TGGGTCAATTGCCTTGTGTCATCATTTACTCCAGGCAGGTTGCATCACTCCATTGAGGTTGTGCCCGTTT
TTTGCCTGTTTGTGCCCCTGTTCTCTGTAGTTGCGCTAAGAGAATGGACCTATGAACTGATGGTTGGTGA
AGAAAACAATATTTTGGTGCTGGGATTCTTTTTTTTTCTGGATGCCAGCTTAAAAAGCGGGCTCCATTAT
ATTTAGTGGATGCCAGGAATAAACTGTTCACCCAGACACCTACGATGTTATATATTCTGTGTAACCCGCC
CCCTATTTTGGGCATGTACGGGTTACAGCAGAATTAAAAGGCTAATTTTTTGACTAAATAAAGTTAGGAA
AATCACTACTATTAATTATTTACGTATTCNTTGAAATGGCAGTATTGATAATGATAAACTCGAACTGACT
AGTAGACTGAATTCCGAGTGAGCTCCAATTCGCCCTATAGTGAGTCGTATTACAATTCACTGGCCGTCGT
TTTACAACGTCG
