>Addgene plasmid #46920 | pTDH3-dCas9 | addgene partial sequence | sequence record 111316 | dCas9-fwd 5'-ACCGTGTACAACGAGCTGAC-3'
CCCGCATTCCTGTCAGGCGAACAAAAGAAGGCAATTGTGGACCTTCTGTTCAAGACCAATAGAAAGGTGA
CCGTGAAGCAGCTGAAGGAGGACTATTTCAAGAAAATTGAATGCTTCGACTCTGTGGAGATTAGCGGGGT
CGAAGATCGGTTCAACGCAAGCCTGGGTACCTACCATGATCTGCTTAAGATCATCAAGGACAAGGATTTT
CTGGACAATGAGGAGAAAGAGGACATCCTTGAGGACATTGTCCTGACTCTCACTCTGTTCGAGGACCGGG
AAATGATCGAGGAGAGGCTTAAGACCTACGCCCATCTGTTCGACGATAAAGTGATGAAGCAACTTAAACG
GAGAAGATATACCGGATGGGGACGCCTTAGCCGCAAACTCATCAACGGAATCCGGGACAAACAGAGCGGA
AAGACCATTCTTGATTTCCTTAAGAGCGACGGATTCGCTAATCGCAACTTCATGCAACTTATCCATGATG
ATTCCCTGACCTTTAAGGAGGACATCCAGAAGGCCCAAGTGTCTGGACAAGGTGACTCACTGCACGAGCA
TATCGCAAATCTGGCTGGTTCACCCGCTATTAAGAAGGGTATTCTCCAGACCGTGAAAGTCGTGGACGAG
CTGGTCAAGGTGATGGGTCGCCATAAACCAGAGAACATTGTCATCGAGATGGCCAGGGAAAACCAGACTA
CCCAGAAGGGACAGAAGAACAGCAGGGAGCGGATGAAAAGAATTGAGGAAGGGATTAAGGAGCTCGGGTC
ACAGATCCTTAAAGAGCACCCGGTGGAAAACACCCAGCTTCAGAATGAGAAGCTCTATCTGTACTACCTT
CAAAATGGACGCGATATGTATGTGGACCAAGAGCTTGATATCAACAGGCTCTCAGACTACGACGTGGACG
CCATCGTCC
